>Addgene plasmid #144122 | TFORF2227 | addgene full sequence | sequence record 396185 | Addgene NGS Result
TTAATGTAGTCTTATGCAATACTCTTGTAGTCTTGCAACATGGTAACGATGAGTTAGCAACATGCCTTAC
AAGGAGAGAAAAAGCACCGTGCATGCCGATTGGTGGAAGTAAGGTGGTACGATCGTGCCTTATTAGGAAG
GCAACAGACGGGTCTGACATGGATTGGACGAACCACTGAATTGCCGCATTGCAGAGATATTGTATTTAAG
TGCCTAGCTCGATACATAAACGGGTCTCTCTGGTTAGACCAGATCTGAGCCTGGGAGCTCTCTGGCTAAC
TAGGGAACCCACTGCTTAAGCCTCAATAAAGCTTGCCTTGAGTGCTTCAAGTAGTGTGTGCCCGTCTGTT
GTGTGACTCTGGTAACTAGAGATCCCTCAGACCCTTTTAGTCAGTGTGGAAAATCTCTAGCAGTGGCGCC
CGAACAGGGACTTGAAAGCGAAAGGGAAACCAGAGGAGCTCTCTCGACGCAGGACTCGGCTTGCTGAAGC
GCGCACGGCAAGAGGCGAGGGGCGGCGACTGGTGAGTACGCCAAAAATTTTGACTAGCGGAGGCTAGAAG
GAGAGAGATGGGTGCGAGAGCGTCAGTATTAAGCGGGGGAGAATTAGATCGCGATGGGAAAAAATTCGGT
TAAGGCCAGGGGGAAAGAAAAAATATAAATTAAAACATATAGTATGGGCAAGCAGGGAGCTAGAACGATT
CGCAGTTAATCCTGGCCTGTTAGAAACATCAGAAGGCTGTAGACAAATACTGGGACAGCTACAACCATCC
CTTCAGACAGGATCAGAAGAACTTAGATCATTATATAATACAGTAGCAACCCTCTATTGTGTGCATCAAA
GGATAGAGATAAAAGACACCAAGGAAGCTTTAGACAAGATAGAGGAAGAGCAAAACAAAAGTAAGACCAC
CGCACAGCAAGCGGCCGCTGATCTTCAGACCTGGAGGAGGAGATATGAGGGACAATTGGAGAAGTGAATT
ATATAAATATAAAGTAGTAAAAATTGAACCATTAGGAGTAGCACCCACCAAGGCAAAGAGAAGAGTGGTG
CAGAGAGAAAAAAGAGCAGTGGGAATAGGAGCTTTGTTCCTTGGGTTCTTGGGAGCAGCAGGAAGCACTA
TGGGCGCAGCGTCAATGACGCTGACGGTACAGGCCAGACAATTATTGTCTGGTATAGTGCAGCAGCAGAA
CAATTTGCTGAGGGCTATTGAGGCGCAACAGCATCTGTTGCAACTCACAGTCTGGGGCATCAAGCAGCTC
CAGGCAAGAATCCTGGCTGTGGAAAGATACCTAAAGGATCAACAGCTCCTGGGGATTTGGGGTTGCTCTG
GAAAACTCATTTGCACCACTGCTGTGCCTTGGAATGCTAGTTGGAGTAATAAATCTCTGGAACAGATTTG
GAATCACACGACCTGGATGGAGTGGGACAGAGAAATTAACAATTACACAAGCTTAATACACTCCTTAATT
GAAGAATCGCAAAACCAGCAAGAAAAGAATGAACAAGAATTATTGGAATTAGATAAATGGGCAAGTTTGT
GGAATTGGTTTAACATAACAAATTGGCTGTGGTATATAAAATTATTCATAATGATAGTAGGAGGCTTGGT
AGGTTTAAGAATAGTTTTTGCTGTACTTTCTATAGTGAATAGAGTTAGGCAGGGATATTCACCATTATCG
TTTCAGACCCACCTCCCAACCCCGAGGGGACCCATGCATTGCATCTCAATTAGTCAGCAACCAGGTGTGG
AAAGTCCCCAGGCTCCCCAGCAGGCAGAAGTATGCAAAGCATGCGTCTCAATTAGTCAGCAACCATAGTC
CCGCCCCTAACTCCGCCCATCCCGCCCCTAACTCCGCCCAGTTCCGCCCATTCTCCGCCCCATGGCTGAC
TAATTTTTTTTATTTATGCAGAGGCCGAGGCCGCCTCGGCCTCTGAGCTATTCCAGAAGTAGTGAGGAGG
CTTTTTTGGAGGCCTAGGCTTTTGCAAAAAGCTTTCTAGAGGTACCACCGGAGCTTACCATGACCGAGTA
CAAGCCCACGGTGCGCCTCGCCACCCGCGACGACGTCCCCAGGGCCGTACGCACCCTCGCCGCCGCGTTC
GCCGACTACCCCGCCACGCGCCACACCGTCGATCCGGACCGCCACATCGAGCGGGTCACCGAGCTGCAAG
AACTCTTCCTCACGCGCGTCGGGCTCGACATCGGCAAGGTGTGGGTCGCGGACGACGGCGCCGCCGTGGC
GGTCTGGACCACGCCGGAGAGCGTCGAAGCGGGGGCGGTGTTCGCCGAGATCGGCCCGCGCATGGCCGAG
TTGAGCGGTTCCCGGCTGGCCGCGCAGCAACAGATGGAAGGCCTCCTGGCGCCGCACCGGCCCAAGGAGC
CCGCGTGGTTCCTGGCCACCGTCGGCGTCTCGCCCGACCACCAGGGCAAGGGTCTGGGCAGCGCCGTCGT
GCTCCCCGGAGTGGAGGCGGCCGAGCGCGCCGGGGTGCCCGCCTTCCTGGAGACCTCCGCGCCCCGCAAC
CTCCCCTTCTACGAGCGGCTCGGCTTCACCGTCACCGCCGACGTCGAGGTGCCCGAAGGACCGCGCACCT
GGTGCATGACCCGCAAGCCCGGTGCCAGTTAACGAATTCTAGATCTTGAGACAAATGGCAGTATTCATCC
ACAATTTTAAAAGAAAAGGGGGGATTGGGGGGTACAGTGCAGGGGAAAGAATAGTAGACATAATAGCAAC
AGACATACAAACTAAAGAATTACAAAAACAAATTACAAAAATTCAAAATTTTCGGGTTTATTACAGGGAC
AGCAGAGATCCACTTTGGCGCCGGCTCGAGGCCTGCAGGTGCAAAGATGGATAAAGTTTTAAACAGAGAG
GAATCTTTGCAGCTAATGGACCTTCTAGGTCTTGAAAGGAGTGGGAATTGGCTCCGGTGCCCGTCAGTGG
GCAGAGCGCACATCGCCCACAGTCCCCGAGAAGTTGGGGGGAGGGGTCGGCAATTGAACCGGTGCCTAGA
GAAGGTGGCGCGGGGTAAACTGGGAAAGTGATGTCGTGTACTGGCTCCGCCTTTTTCCCGAGGGTGGGGG
AGAACCGTATATAAGTGCAGTAGTCGCCGTGAACGTTCTTTTTCGCAACGGGTTTGCCGCCAGAACACAG
GTAAGTGCCGTGTGTGGTTCCCGCGGGCCTGGCCTCTTTACGGGTTATGGCCCTTGCGTGCCTTGAATTA
CTTCCACCTGGCTGCAGTACGTGATTCTTGATCCCGAGCTTCGGGTTGGAAGTGGGTGGGAGAGTTCGAG
GCCTTGCGCTTAAGGAGCCCCTTCGCCTCGTGCTTGAGTTGAGGCCTGGCCTGGGCGCTGGGGCCGCCGC
GTGCGAATCTGGTGGCACCTTCGCGCCTGTCTCGCTGCTTTCGATAAGTCTCTAGCCATTTAAAATTTTT
GATGACCTGCTGCGACGCTTTTTTTCTGGCAAGATAGTCTTGTAAATGCGGGCCAAGATCTGCACACTGG
TATTTCGGTTTTTGGGGCCGCGGGCGGCGACGGGGCCCGTGCGTCCCAGCGCACATGTTCGGCGAGGCGG
GGCCTGCGAGCGCGGCCACCGAGAATCGGACGGGGGTAGTCTCAAGCTGGCCGGCCTGCTCTGGTGCCTG
GCCTCGCGCCGCCGTGTATCGCCCCGCCCTGGGCGGCAAGGCTGGCCCGGTCGGCACCAGTTGCGTGAGC
GGAAAGATGGCCGCTTCCCGGCCCTGCTGCAGGGAGCTCAAAATGGAGGACGCGGCGCTCGGGAGAGCGG
GCGGGTGAGTCACCCACACAAAGGAAAAGGGCCTTTCCGTCCTCAGCCGTCGCTTCATGTGACTCCACGG
AGTACCGGGCGCCGTCCAGGCACCTCGATTAGTTCTCGAGCTTTTGGAGTACGTCGTCTTTAGGTTGGGG
GGAGGGGTTTTATGCGATGGAGTTTCCCCACACTGAGTGGGTGGAGACTGAAGTTAGGCCAGCTTGGCAC
TTGATGTAATTCTCCTTGGAATTTGCCCTTTTTGAGTTTGGATCTTGGTTCATTCTCAAGCCTCAGACAG
TGGTTCAAAGTTTTTTTCTTCCATTTCAGGTGTCGTGAGGCTAGCACCGCCACCATGATGTTGCCTTATC
CTTCAGCACTGGGAGATCAATACTGGGAAGAGATTTTGCTTCCAAAGAATGGGGAAAATGTAGAGACTAT
GAAGAAATTGACCCAAAATCATAAAGCGAAAGGCTTGCCTTCTAATGATACTGACTGCCCCCAGAAAAAG
GAGGGAAAGGCCCAAATAGTGGTACCAGTTACATTCAGGGATGTGACTGTGATCTTCACAGAAGCAGAAT
GGAAGAGACTGAGTCCAGAGCAGAGGAATCTATACAAAGAAGTGATGCTGGAGAATTACAGGAATCTTCT
CTCATTGGGTCAGGAGATCGAGACCATCCTGGCCAACATAGTGAAATCCCATCTCTACTAGTAATGAACT
AGTCCGTAACTTGAAAGTATTTCGATTTCTTGGCTTTATATATCTTGTGGAAAGGACGAGGCATGGATCT
CGCCCTAAAGCTAACGCGTTAAGTCGACAATCAACCTCTGGATTACAAAATTTGTGAAAGATTGACTGGT
ATTCTTAACTATGTTGCTCCTTTTACGCTATGTGGATACGCTGCTTTAATGCCTTTGTATCATGCTATTG
CTTCCCGTATGGCTTTCATTTTCTCCTCCTTGTATAAATCCTGGTTGCTGTCTCTTTATGAGGAGTTGTG
GCCCGTTGTCAGGCAACGTGGCGTGGTGTGCACTGTGTTTGCTGACGCAACCCCCACTGGTTGGGGCATT
GCCACCACCTGTCAGCTCCTTTCCGGGACTTTCGCTTTCCCCCTCCCTATTGCCACGGCGGAACTCATCG
CCGCCTGCCTTGCCCGCTGCTGGACAGGGGCTCGGCTGTTGGGCACTGACAATTCCGTGGTGTTGTCGGG
GAAATCATCGTCCTTTCCTTGGCTGCTCGCCTGTGTTGCCACCTGGATTCTGCGCGGGACGTCCTTCTGC
TACGTCCCTTCGGCCCTCAATCCAGCGGACCTTCCTTCCCGCGGCCTGCTGCCGGCTCTGCGGCCTCTTC
CGCGTCTTCGCCTTCGCCCTCAGACGAGTCGGATCTCCCTTTGGGCCGCCTCCCCGCGTCGACTTTAAGA
CCAATGACTTACAAGGCAGCTGTAGATCTTAGCCACTTTTTAAAAGAAAAGGGGGGACTGGAAGGGCTAA
TTCACTCCCAACGAAGACAAGATCTGCTTTTTGCTTGTACTGGGTCTCTCTGGTTAGACCAGATCTGAGC
CTGGGAGCTCTCTGGCTAACTAGGGAACCCACTGCTTAAGCCTCAATAAAGCTTGCCTTGAGTGCTTCAA
GTAGTGTGTGCCCGTCTGTTGTGTGACTCTGGTAACTAGAGATCCCTCAGACCCTTTTAGTCAGTGTGGA
AAATCTCTAGCAGTACGTATAGTAGTTCATGTCATCTTATTATTCAGTATTTATAACTTGCAAAGAAATG
AATATCAGAGAGTGAGAGGAACTTGTTTATTGCAGCTTATAATGGTTACAAATAAAGCAATAGCATCACA
AATTTCACAAATAAAGCATTTTTTTCACTGCATTCTAGTTGTGGTTTGTCCAAACTCATCAATGTATCTT
ATCATGTCTGGCTCTAGCTATCCCGCCCCTAACTCCGCCCATCCCGCCCCTAACTCCGCCCAGTTCCGCC
CATTCTCCGCCCCATGGCTGACTAATTTTTTTTATTTATGCAGAGGCCGAGGCCGCCTCGGCCTCTGAGC
TATTCCAGAAGTAGTGAGGAGGCTTTTTTGGAGGCCTAGGGACGTACCCAATTCGCCCTATAGTGAGTCG
TATTACGCGCGCTCACTGGCCGTCGTTTTACAACGTCGTGACTGGGAAAACCCTGGCGTTACCCAACTTA
ATCGCCTTGCAGCACATCCCCCTTTCGCCAGCTGGCGTAATAGCGAAGAGGCCCGCACCGATCGCCCTTC
CCAACAGTTGCGCAGCCTGAATGGCGAATGGG
[124 nt withheld, positions 6053-6176]
C
[91 nt withheld, positions 6178-6268]
A
[49 nt withheld, positions 6270-6318]
CCTTTGACGTTGGAGTCCACGTTCTTT
[37 nt withheld, positions 6346-6382]
ACCCTATCTCGGTCTATTCTTTTGATTTATAAGGGATTTTGCCGATTTCGGCCTATTGGTTAAAAAATGA
GCTGATTTAACAAAAATTTAACGCGAATTTTAACAAAATATTAACGCTTACAATTTAGGTGGCACTTTTC
GGGGAAATGTGCGCGGAACCCCTATTTGTTTATTTTTCTAAATACATTCAAATATGTATCCGCTCATGAG
ACAATAACCCTGATAAATGCTTCAATAATATTGAAAAAGGAAGAGTATGAGTATTCAACATTTCCGTGTC
GCCCTTATTCCCTTTTTTGCGGCATTTTGCCTTCCTGTTTTTGCTCACCCAGAAACGCTGGTGAAAGTAA
AAGATGCTGAAGATCAGTTGGGTGCACGAGTGGGTTACATCGAACTGGATCTCAACAGCGGTAAGATCCT
TGAGAGTTTTCGCCCCGAAGAACGTTTTCCAATGATGAGCACTTTTAAAGTTCTGCTATGTGGCGCGGTA
TTATCCCGTATTGACGCCGGGCAAGAGCAACTCGGTCGCCGCATACACTATTCTCAGAATGACTTGGTTG
AGTACTCACCAGTCACAGAAAAGCATCTTACGGATGGCATGACAGTAAGAGAATTATGCAGTGCTGCCAT
AACCATGAGTGATAACACTGCGGCCAACTTACTTCTGACAACGATCGGAGGACCGAAGGAGCTAACCGCT
TTTTTGCACAACATGGGGGATCATGTAACTCGCCTTGATCGTTGGGAACCGGAGCTGAATGAAGCCATAC
CAAACGACGAGCGTGACACCACGATGCCTGTAGCAATGGCAACAACGTTGCGCAAACTATTAACTGGCGA
ACTACTTACTCTAGCTTCCCGGCAACAATTAATAGACTGGATGGAGGCGGATAAAGTTGCAGGACCACTT
CTGCGCTCGGCCCTTCCGGCTGGCTGGTTTATTGCTGATAAATCTGGAGCCGGTGAGCGTGGGTCTCGCG
GTATCATTGCAGCACTGGGGCCAGATGGTAAGCCCTCCCGTATCGTAGTTATCTACACGACGGGGAGTCA
GGCAACTATGGATGAACGAAATAGACAGATCGCTGAGATAGGTGCCTCACTGATTAAGCATTGGTAACTG
TCAGACCAAGTTTACTCATATATACTTTAGATTGATTTAAAACTTCATTTTTAATTTAAAAGGATCTAGG
TGAAGATCCTTTTTGATAATCTCATGACCAAAATCCCTTAACGTGAGTTTTCGTTCCACTGAGCGTCAGA
CCCCGTAGAAAAGATCAAAGGATCTTCTTGAGATCCTTTTTTTCTGCGCGTAATCTGCTGCTTGCAAACA
AAAAAACCACCGCTACCAGCGGTGGTTTGTTTGCCGGATCAAGAGCTACCAACTCTTTTTCCGAAGGTAA
CTGGCTTCAGCAGAGCGCAGATACCAAATACTGTTCTTCTAGTGTAGCCGTAGTTAGGCCACCACTTCAA
GAACTCTGTAGCACCGCCTACATACCTCGCTCTGCTAATCCTGTTACCAGTGGCTGCTGCCAGTGGCGAT
AAGTCGTGTCTTACCGGGTTGGACTCAAGACGATAGTTACCGGATAAGGCGCAGCGGTCGGGCTGAACGG
GGGGTTCGTGCACACAGCCCAGCTTGGAGCGAACGACCTACACCGAACTGAGATACCTACAGCGTGAGCT
ATGAGAAAGCGCCACGCTTCCCGAAGGGAGAAAGGCGGACAGGTATCCGGTAAGCGGCAGGGTCGGAACA
GGAGAGCGCACGAGGGAGCTTCCAGGGGGAAACGCCTGGTATCTTTATAGTCCTGTCGGGTTTCGCCACC
TCTGACTTGAGCGTCGATTTTTGTGATGCTCGTCAGGGGGGCGGAGCCTATGGAAAAACGCCAGCAACGC
GGCCTTTTTACGGTTCCTGGCCTTTTGCTGGCCTTTTGCTCACATGTTCTTTCCTGCGTTATCCCCTGAT
TCTGTGGATAACCGTATTACCGCCTTTGAGTGAGCTGATACCGCTCGCCGCAGCCGAACGACCGAGCGCA
GCGAGTCAGTGAGCGAGGAAGCGGAAGAGCGCCCAATACGCAAACCGCCTCTCCCCGCGCGTTGGCCGAT
TCATTAATGCAGCTGGCACGACAGGTTTCCCGACTGGAAAGCGGGCAGTGAGCGCAACGCAATTAATGTG
AGTTAGCTCACTCATTAGGCACCCCAGGCTTTACACTTTATGCTTCCGGCTCGTATGTTGTGTGGAATTG
TGAGCGGATAACAATTTCACACAGGAAACAGCTATGACCATGATTACGCCAAGCGCGCAATTAACCCTCA
CTAAAGGGAACAAAAGCTGGAGCTGCAAGC
Features (pLannotate 1.2.2; 31 found; start..end, strand, type, name):
      5..231     +  promoter       RSV promoter: Rous sarcoma virus enhancer/promoter
    232..412     +  LTR            5' LTR (truncated): truncated 5' long terminal repeat (LTR) from HIV-1
    459..584     +  misc_feature   HIV-1 Ψ: packaging signal of human immunodeficiency virus type 1
    568..931     +  CDS            HIV-1 gag (fragment): gag protein from human immunodeficiency virus 1; gag
   1077..1310    +  misc_feature   RRE: The Rev response element (RRE) of HIV-1 allows for Rev-dependent mRNA export from the nucleus to the cytoplasm.
   1687..1713    +  CDS            Rev (fragment): human immunodeficiency virus 1 (HIV-1) Rev protein; rev; enhances nuclear export of unspliced and incompletely spliced viral mRNAs
   1720..1743    +  promoter       SV40 promoter (fragment): SV40 early promoter
   1744..1815    +  promoter       SV40 promoter (fragment): SV40 enhancer and early promoter
   1839..1974    +  rep_origin     SV40 ori: SV40 origin of replication
   2020..2616    +  CDS            PuroR (fragment): puromycin N-acetyltransferase; pac from Streptomyces; confers resistance to puromycin
   2665..2782    +  misc_feature   cPPT/CTS: central polypurine tract and central termination sequence of HIV-1
   2847..2913    +  CDS            small t antigen (fragment): SV40 (simian virus 40) small t antigen
   2920..4098    +  promoter       EF-1α promoter: strong constitutive promoter for human elongation factor EF-1α
   4115..4423    +  CDS            ZNF343 (fragment): ZN343_HUMAN - Experimental evidence at protein level: Swiss-Prot protein existence level 1. May be involved in transcriptional regulation. From Homo sapiens (Human).
   4484..4537    +  promoter       U6 promoter (fragment): RNA polymerase III promoter for human U6 snRNA
   4579..5167    +  misc_feature   WPRE: woodchuck hepatitis virus posttranscriptional regulatory element
   5218..5237    +  misc_feature   cPPT/CTS (fragment): central polypurine tract and central termination sequence of HIV-1
   5239..5472    +  LTR            3' LTR (ΔU3): self-inactivating 3' long terminal repeat (LTR) from HIV-1
   5550..5671    +  polyA_signal   SV40 poly(A) signal: SV40 polyadenylation signal
   5711..5846    +  rep_origin     SV40 ori: SV40 origin of replication
   5867..5885    -  promoter       T7 promoter: promoter for bacteriophage T7 RNA polymerase
   5893..6048    +  CDS            lacZα (fragment): LacZα fragment of β-galactosidase; lacZ fragment
   6053..6481    +  rep_origin     f1 ori (sequence partly withheld): f1 bacteriophage origin of replication; arrow indicates direction of (+) strand synthesis
   6534..6638    +  promoter       AmpR promoter: bla
   6639..7499    +  CDS            AmpR: β-lactamase; bla; confers resistance to ampicillin, carbenicillin, and related antibiotics
   7670..8258    +  rep_origin     ori: high-copy-number ColE1/pMB1/pBR322/pUC origin of replication
   8441..8533    +  CDS            lacI (fragment): lac repressor; lacI; The lac repressor binds to the lac operator to inhibit transcription in E. coli. This inhibition can be relieved by adding lactose or isopropyl-β-D-thiogalactopyranoside (IPTG).
   8546..8567    +  protein_bind   CAP binding site: CAP binding activates transcription in the presence of cAMP. E. coli catabolite activator protein
   8582..8612    +  promoter       lac promoter: promoter for the E. coli lac operon
   8620..8636    +  protein_bind   lac operator: The lac repressor binds to the lac operator to inhibit transcription in E. coli. This inhibition can be relieved by adding lactose or isopropyl-β-D-thiogalactopyranoside (IPTG). lac repressor encoded by lacI
   8681..8699    +  promoter       T3 promoter: promoter for bacteriophage T3 RNA polymerase
