[The description below was written by a language model from this plasmid's Addgene catalogue record and pLannotate feature annotations shown in this document.]
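Description:
TFORF2227 is a third-generation-style, self-inactivating HIV-1 lentiviral expression plasmid built on the pLX_TRC317 backbone. It is one member of a barcoded human transcription factor ORF collection. It carries a short ORF of human ZNF343, a zinc finger protein thought to act in transcriptional regulation. The insert is recorded as 458 bp, corresponds to the listed short transcript isoforms, and was made synthetically. The strong constitutive EF-1α promoter drives the ORF, and a WPRE downstream enhances transcript stability and expression. According to the record, each construct in the collection also carries a unique 24-bp barcode, so the transcription factor can be identified by sequencing in pooled overexpression screens. The barcode is not annotated in the feature table. The small U6 promoter fragment between the ORF and the WPRE looks like a residual backbone or priming sequence rather than a functional Pol III unit.

The viral portion has an RSV promoter fused to a truncated 5' LTR, which allows Tat-independent production of genomic RNA. This is followed by the Ψ packaging signal with a gag fragment, the RRE for Rev-dependent nuclear export, a cPPT/CTS, and a ΔU3 3' LTR followed by an SV40 polyadenylation signal. Upstream of the EF-1α cassette, an SV40 early promoter/origin drives puromycin N-acetyltransferase, so transduced mammalian cells can be selected with puromycin. In bacteria the plasmid is maintained through a high-copy pUC-type origin and ampicillin resistance. An f1 origin and lac/T7/T3 remnants remain from the cloning backbone. The depositor warns that recombination can occur, as is common for LTR-containing plasmids. The construct is typically used for stable ZNF343 overexpression, alone or in pooled screens of directed cell differentiation.
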