Addgene plasmid #144122: TFORF2227
Purpose: Lentiviral vector for overexpressing transcription factor ORFs with unique 24-bp barcodes. Barcodes facilitate identification of transcription factors in pooled screens.
Depositing lab: Feng Zhang. Depositing organization: Broad Institute. Publication: A transcription factor atlas of directed differentiation. Joung J, Ma S, Tay T, Geiger-Schuller KR, Kirchgatterer PC, Verdine VK, Guo B, Arias-Garcia MA, Allen WE, Singh A, Kuksenko O, Abudayyeh OO, Gootenberg JS, Fu Z, Macrae RK, Buenrostro JD, Regev A, Zhang F. Cell. 2023 Jan 5;186(1):209-229.e26. doi: 10.1016/j.cell.2022.11.026. PubMed 36608654.
Backbone
  Vector backbone: pLX_TRC317
  Backbone manufacturer: Broad Institute Genetic Perturbation Platform
  Backbone size w/o insert (bp): 8264
  Vector type: Mammalian Expression, Lentiviral
  Selectable markers: Puromycin
Growth in bacteria
  Bacterial resistance: Ampicillin, 100 μg/mL
  Growth temperature: 37°C
  Growth strain: NEB Stable
  Copy number: High Copy
Gene/Insert
  Gene/Insert name: ZNF343
  Species: H. sapiens (human)
  Insert size (bp): 458
  Entrez Gene: ZNF343 (a.k.a. FLJ39592, MGC10715, MGC20504, dJ734P14.5)
  Promoter: EF1a
  Cloning method: Unknown
  Sequencing primers: 5′ GGGTGGAGACTGAAGTTAGGCCAG; 3′ CACATAGCGTAAAAGGAGCAACATAG
Terms and licenses: Academic/Nonprofit Terms; Industry Terms: Not Available to Industry
Depositor comments: NM_001282499,ENST00000381253,ENST00000358413 . The transcription factor ORF portion of this plasmid was synthesized by Genewiz. Please test multiple small colonies in case of plasmid recombination. To make this collection available in a timely manner, a portion of this collection was not fully sequenced by Addgene. If an Addgene verified full plasmid sequence is not available, please contact us prior to placing an order to request the full sequence.
How to cite: TFORF2227 was a gift from Feng Zhang (Addgene plasmid # 144122 ; http://n2t.net/addgene:144122 ; RRID:Addgene_144122)
