>Addgene plasmid #144122 | TFORF2227 | depositor partial sequence | sequence record 284490 | Insert
ACCGCCACCATGATGTTGCCTTATCCTTCAGCACTGGGAGATCAATACTGGGAAGAGATTTTGCTTCCAA
AGAATGGGGAAAATGTAGAGACTATGAAGAAATTGACCCAAAATCATAAAGCGAAAGGCTTGCCTTCTAA
TGATACTGACTGCCCCCAGAAAAAGGAGGGAAAGGCCCAAATAGTGGTACCAGTTACATTCAGGGATGTG
ACTGTGATCTTCACAGAAGCAGAATGGAAGAGACTGAGTCCAGAGCAGAGGAATCTATACAAAGAAGTGA
TGCTGGAGAATTACAGGAATCTTCTCTCATTGGGTCAGGAGATCGAGACCATCCTGGCCAACATAGTGAA
ATCCCATCTCTACTAGTAATGAACTAGTCCGTAACTTGAAAGTATTTCGATTTCTTGGCTTTATATATCT
TGTGGAAAGGACGAGGCATGGATCTCGCCCTAAAGCTA
