>Addgene plasmid #144122 | TFORF2227 | depositor partial sequence | sequence record 284491 | Barcode
GGCATGGATCTCGCCCTAAAGCTA
